>Addgene plasmid #121528 | mCherry pBSDONR P4r-P2 | addgene full sequence | sequence record 234044 | Addgene NGS Result
GTTGGGAAGGGCGATCGGTGCGGGCCTCTTCGCTATTACGCCAGCTGGCGAAAGGGGGATGTGCTGCAAG
GCGATTAAGTTGGGTAACGCCAGGGTTTTCCCAGTCACGACGTTGTAAAACGACGGCCAGTGAGCGCGCG
TAATACGACTCACTATAGGGCGAATTGGGTACCGGGCCCCTACAGGTCACTAATACCATCTAAGTAGTTG
ATTCATAGTGACTGGATATGTTGTGTTTTACAGTATTATGTAGTCTGTTTTTTATGCAAAATCTAATTTA
ATATATTGATATTTATATCATTTTACGTTTCTCGTTCAACTTTTCTATACAAAGTTGACATGGTGAGCAA
GGGCGAGGAGGATAACATGGCCATCATCAAGGAGTTCATGCGCTTCAAGGTGCACATGGAGGGCTCCGTG
AACGGCCACGAGTTCGAGATCGAGGGCGAGGGCGAGGGCCGCCCCTACGAGGGCACCCAGACCGCCAAGC
TGAAGGTGACCAAGGGTGGCCCCCTGCCCTTCGCCTGGGACATCCTGTCCCCTCAGTTCATGTACGGCTC
CAAGGCCTACGTGAAGCACCCCGCCGACATCCCCGACTACTTGAAGCTGTCCTTCCCCGAGGGCTTCAAG
TGGGAGCGCGTGATGAACTTCGAGGACGGCGGCGTGGTGACCGTGACCCAGGACTCCTCCCTGCAGGACG
GCGAGTTCATCTACAAGGTGAAGCTGCGCGGCACCAACTTCCCCTCCGACGGCCCCGTAATGCAGAAGAA
GACCATGGGCTGGGAGGCCTCCTCCGAGCGGATGTACCCCGAGGACGGCGCCCTGAAGGGCGAGATCAAG
CAGAGGCTGAAGCTGAAGGACGGCGGCCACTACGACGCTGAGGTCAAGACCACCTACAAGGCCAAGAAGC
CCGTGCAGCTGCCCGGCGCCTACAACGTCAACATCAAGTTGGACATCACCTCCCACAACGAGGACTACAC
CATCGTGGAACAGTACGAACGCGCCGAGGGCCGCCACTCCACCGGCGGCATGGACGAGCTGTACAAGTAA
TACCCAGCTTTCTTGTACAAAGTTGGCATTATAAGAAAGCATTGCTTATCAATTTGTTGCAACGAACAGG
TCACTATCAGTCAAAATAAAATCATTATTTGCCATCCAGCTGCAGGGCGGCCGCGATATCGAATTCCTGC
AGCCCGGGGGATCCACTAGTTCTAGAGCGGCCGCCACCGCGGTGGAGCTCCAGCTTTTGTTCCCTTTAGT
GAGGGTTAATTGCGCGCTTGGCGTAATCATGGTCATAGCTGTTTCCTGTGTGAAATTGTTATCCGCTCAC
AATTCCACACAACATACGAGCCGGAAGCATAAAGTGTAAAGCCTGGGGTGCCTAATGAGTGAGCTAACTC
ACATTAATTGCGTTGCGCTCACTGCCCGCTTTCCAGTCGGGAAACCTGTCGTGCCAGCTGCATTAATGAA
TCGGCCAACGCGCGGGGAGAGGCGGTTTGCGTATTGGGCGCTCTTCCGCTTCCTCGCTCACTGACTCGCT
GCGCTCGGTCGTTCGGCTGCGGCGAGCGGTATCAGCTCACTCAAAGGCGGTAATACGGTTATCCACAGAA
TCAGGGGATAACGCAGGAAAGAACATGTGAGCAAAAGGCCAGCAAAAGGCCAGGAACCGTAAAAAGGCCG
CGTTGCTGGCGTTTTTCCATAGGCTCCGCCCCCCTGACGAGCATCACAAAAATCGACGCTCAAGTCAGAG
GTGGCGAAACCCGACAGGACTATAAAGATACCAGGCGTTTCCCCCTGGAAGCTCCCTCGTGCGCTCTCCT
GTTCCGACCCTGCCGCTTACCGGATACCTGTCCGCCTTTCTCCCTTCGGGAAGCGTGGCGCTTTCTCATA
GCTCACGCTGTAGGTATCTCAGTTCGGTGTAGGTCGTTCGCTCCAAGCTGGGCTGTGTGCACGAACCCCC
CGTTCAGCCCGACCGCTGCGCCTTATCCGGTAACTATCGTCTTGAGTCCAACCCGGTAAGACACGACTTA
TCGCCACTGGCAGCAGCCACTGGTAACAGGATTAGCAGAGCGAGGTATGTAGGCGGTGCTACAGAGTTCT
TGAAGTGGTGGCCTAACTACGGCTACACTAGAAGAACAGTATTTGGTATCTGCGCTCTGCTGAAGCCAGT
TACCTTCGGAAAAAGAGTTGGTAGCTCTTGATCCGGCAAACAAACCACCGCTGGTAGCGGTGGTTTTTTT
GTTTGCAAGCAGCAGATTACGCGCAGAAAAAAAGGATCTCAAGAAGATCCTTTGATCTTTTCTACGGGGT
CTGACGCTCAGTGGAACGAAAACTCACGTTAAGGGATTTTGGTCATGAGATTATCAAAAAGGATCTTCAC
CTAGATCCTTTTAAATTAAAAATGAAGTTTTAAATCAATCTAAAGTATATATGAGTAAACTTGGTCTGAC
AGTTACCAATGCTTAATCAGTGAGGCACCTATCTCAGCGATCTGTCTATTTCGTTCATCCATAGTTGCCT
GACTCCCCGTCGTGTAGATAACTACGATACGGGAGGGCTTACCATCTGGCCCCAGTGCTGCAATGATACC
GCGAGACCCACGCTCACCGGCTCCAGATTTATCAGCAATAAACCAGCCAGCCGGAAGGGCCGAGCGCAGA
AGTGGTCCTGCAACTTTATCCGCCTCCATCCAGTCTATTAATTGTTGCCGGGAAGCTAGAGTAAGTAGTT
CGCCAGTTAATAGTTTGCGCAACGTTGTTGCCATTGCTACAGGCATCGTGGTGTCACGCTCGTCGTTTGG
TATGGCTTCATTCAGCTCCGGTTCCCAACGATCAAGGCGAGTTACATGATCCCCCATGTTGTGCAAAAAA
GCGGTTAGCTCCTTCGGTCCTCCGATCGTTGTCAGAAGTAAGTTGGCCGCAGTGTTATCACTCATGGTTA
TGGCAGCACTGCATAATTCTCTTACTGTCATGCCATCCGTAAGATGCTTTTCTGTGACTGGTGAGTACTC
AACCAAGTCATTCTGAGAATAGTGTATGCGGCGACCGAGTTGCTCTTGCCCGGCGTCAATACGGGATAAT
ACCGCGCCACATAGCAGAACTTTAAAAGTGCTCATCATTGGAAAACGTTCTTCGGGGCGAAAACTCTCAA
GGATCTTACCGCTGTTGAGATCCAGTTCGATGTAACCCACTCGTGCACCCAACTGATCTTCAGCATCTTT
TACTTTCACCAGCGTTTCTGGGTGAGCAAAAACAGGAAGGCAAAATGCCGCAAAAAAGGGAATAAGGGCG
ACACGGAAATGTTGAATACTCATACTCTTCCTTTTTCAATATTATTGAAGCATTTATCAGGGTTATTGTC
TCATGAGCGGATACATATTTGAATGTATTTAGAAAAATAAACAAATAGGGGTTCCGCGCACATTTCCCCG
AAAAGTGCCACCTG
[124 nt withheld, positions 3445-3568]
C
[91 nt withheld, positions 3570-3660]
A
[49 nt withheld, positions 3662-3710]
CCTTTGACGTTGGAGTCCACGTTCTTT
[37 nt withheld, positions 3738-3774]
ACCCTATCTCGGTCTATTCTTTTGATTTATAAGGGATTTTGCCGATTTCGGCCTATTGGTTAAAAAAATG
AGCTGATTTAACAAAAATTTAACGCGAATTTTAACAAAATATTAACGCTTACAATTTCCATTCGCCATTC
AGGCTGCGCAACT
Features (pLannotate 1.2.2; 16 found; start..end, strand, type, name):
    141..159     +  promoter       T7 promoter: promoter for bacteriophage T7 RNA polymerase
    214..333     -  protein_bind   attR1: mutant version of attR; recombination site for the Gateway® LR reaction LR Clonase™
    317..337     -  protein_bind   attB4: mutant version of attB; core recombination site for the Gateway® BP reaction BP Clonase™
    340..1047    +  CDS            mCherry: mCherry is a basic (constitutively fluorescent) red fluorescent protein published in 2004, derived from Discosoma sp.. It is reported to be a very rapidly-maturing monomer with low acid sensitivity.
   1052..1151    -  protein_bind   attL2: mutant version of attL; recombination site for the Gateway® LR reaction LR Clonase™
   1175..1240    -  misc_feature   MCS (fragment): pBluescript multiple cloning site
   1253..1271    -  promoter       T3 promoter: promoter for bacteriophage T3 RNA polymerase
   1316..1332    -  protein_bind   lac operator: The lac repressor binds to the lac operator to inhibit transcription in E. coli. This inhibition can be relieved by adding lactose or isopropyl-β-D-thiogalactopyranoside (IPTG). lac repressor encoded by lacI
   1340..1370    -  promoter       lac promoter: promoter for the E. coli lac operon
   1385..1406    -  protein_bind   CAP binding site: CAP binding activates transcription in the presence of cAMP. E. coli catabolite activator protein
   1419..1511    -  CDS            lacI (fragment): lac repressor; lacI; The lac repressor binds to the lac operator to inhibit transcription in E. coli. This inhibition can be relieved by adding lactose or isopropyl-β-D-thiogalactopyranoside (IPTG).
   1694..2282    -  rep_origin     ori: high-copy-number ColE1/pMB1/pBR322/pUC origin of replication
   2453..3313    -  CDS            AmpR: β-lactamase; bla; confers resistance to ampicillin, carbenicillin, and related antibiotics
   3314..3418    -  promoter       AmpR promoter: bla
   3445..3803    +  rep_origin     f1 ori (sequence partly withheld): f1 bacteriophage origin of replication; arrow indicates direction of (+) strand synthesis
   3905..133     -  CDS            lacZα (fragment) (across the origin): LacZα fragment of β-galactosidase; lacZ fragment
