[The description below was written by a language model from this plasmid's Addgene catalogue record and pLannotate feature annotations shown in this document.]
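Description:
mCherry pBSDONR P4r-P2 is a multisite Gateway entry clone built on the pBluescript backbone, carrying the coding sequence of the monomeric red fluorescent protein mCherry (derived from Discosoma sp.) so that it can be recombined onto the C-terminus of a protein of interest. Although catalogued as a bacterial expression vector, it functions mainly as a cloning intermediate. It is propagated in E. coli from a high-copy ColE1/pUC-type origin and selected with ampicillin through the β-lactamase gene and its native promoter. An f1 phage origin is also present, along with pBluescript remnants: lacZα, lacI and multiple cloning site fragments, the lac promoter, operator and CAP binding site, and the flanking T7 and T3 promoters.

The payload is the mCherry open reading frame bracketed by Gateway recombination sites. The automated annotation labels the upstream site as an attR-type element overlapping an attB4 core, which is consistent with the attR4 site expected from a P4r-P2 donor reaction, and the downstream site as attL2. In a multisite LR reaction, an attR4/attL2 entry clone of this kind is combined with a second entry clone carrying the gene of interest between compatible sites and with a destination vector. The two fragments then join in a defined order and orientation, placing mCherry downstream of the partner gene. No dedicated promoter for the final fusion is recorded in this plasmid, so expression signals would come from the destination vector, which the record does not specify. The associated publication concerns subcellular localisation of Arabidopsis proteins, in line with using the construct to make fluorescent fusions for imaging.
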