Addgene plasmid #121528: mCherry pBSDONR P4r-P2
Purpose: For making C-terminal mCherry fusions using multisite Gateway cloning
Depositing lab: Roger Innes. Depositing organization: Indiana University, Bloomington. Publication: The KEEP ON GOING protein of Arabidopsis recruits the ENHANCED DISEASE RESISTANCE1 protein to trans-Golgi network/early endosome vesicles. Gu Y, Innes RW. Plant Physiol. 2011 Apr;155(4):1827-38. doi: 10.1104/pp.110.171785. Epub 2011 Feb 22. PubMed 21343429.
Backbone
  Vector backbone: pBlueScript
  Backbone manufacturer: Stratagene
  Backbone size w/o insert (bp): 2900
  Vector type: Bacterial Expression
Growth in bacteria
  Bacterial resistance: Ampicillin, 100 μg/mL
  Growth temperature: 37°C
  Growth strain: DH5alpha
  Copy number: High Copy
Gene/Insert
  Gene/Insert name: mCherry
  Species: Discosoma sp.
  Cloning method: Gateway Cloning
  Sequencing primers: 5′ n/a
Terms and licenses: Academic/Nonprofit Terms; Industry Terms: Not Available to Industry
Depositor comments: Contains mCherry and Gateway Att sequences.
How to cite: mCherry pBSDONR P4r-P2 was a gift from Roger Innes (Addgene plasmid # 121528 ; http://n2t.net/addgene:121528 ; RRID:Addgene_121528)
