>Addgene plasmid #121528 | mCherry pBSDONR P4r-P2 | depositor partial sequence | sequence record 231493 | mCherry DNA sequence
ATGGTGAGCAAGGGCGAGGAGGATAACATGGCCATCATCAAGGAGTTCATGCGCTTCAAGGTGCACATGG
AGGGCTCCGTGAACGGCCACGAGTTCGAGATCGAGGGCGAGGGCGAGGGCCGCCCCTACGAGGGCACCCA
GACCGCCAAGCTGAAGGTGACCAAGGGTGGCCCCCTGCCCTTCGCCTGGGACATCCTGTCCCCTCAGTTC
ATGTACGGCTCCAAGGCCTACGTGAAGCACCCCGCCGACATCCCCGACTACTTGAAGCTGTCCTTCCCCG
AGGGCTTCAAGTGGGAGCGCGTGATGAACTTCGAGGACGGCGGCGTGGTGACCGTGACCCAGGACTCCTC
CCTGCAGGACGGCGAGTTCATCTACAAGGTGAAGCTGCGCGGCACCAACTTCCCCTCCGACGGCCCCGTA
ATGCAGAAGAAGACCATGGGCTGGGAGGCCTCCTCCGAGCGGATGTACCCCGAGGACGGCGCCCTGAAGG
GCGAGATCAAGCAGAGGCTGAAGCTGAAGGACGGCGGCCACTACGACGCTGAGGTCAAGACCACCTACAA
GGCCAAGAAGCCCGTGCAGCTGCCCGGCGCCTACAACGTCAACATCAAGTTGGACATCACCTCCCACAAC
GAGGACTACACCATCGTGGAACAGTACGAACGCGCCGAGGGCCGCCACTCCACCGGCGGCATGGACGAGC
TGTACAAGTAG
